>Addgene plasmid #176086 | pLV-CMV-EGFP-PolB-PAMmut-Hygro | addgene full sequence | sequence record 352927 | Addgene NGS Result
AATGTAGTCTTATGCAATACTCTTGTAGTCTTGCAACATGGTAACGATGAGTTAGCAACATGCCTTACAA
GGAGAGAAAAAGCACCGTGCATGCCGATTGGTGGAAGTAAGGTGGTACGATCGTGCCTTATTAGGAAGGC
AACAGACGGGTCTGACATGGATTGGACGAACCACTGAATTGCCGCATTGCAGAGATATTGTATTTAAGTG
CCTAGCTCGATACATAAACGGGTCTCTCTGGTTAGACCAGATCTGAGCCTGGGAGCTCTCTGGCTAACTA
GGGAACCCACTGCTTAAGCCTCAATAAAGCTTGCCTTGAGTGCTTCAAGTAGTGTGTGCCCGTCTGTTGT
GTGACTCTGGTAACTAGAGATCCCTCAGACCCTTTTAGTCAGTGTGGAAAATCTCTAGCAGTGGCGCCCG
AACAGGGACTTGAAAGCGAAAGGGAAACCAGAGGAGCTCTCTCGACGCAGGACTCGGCTTGCTGAAGCGC
GCACGGCAAGAGGCGAGGGGCGGCGACTGGTGAGTACGCCAAAAATTTTGACTAGCGGAGGCTAGAAGGA
GAGAGATGGGTGCGAGAGCGTCAGTATTAAGCGGGGGAGAATTAGATCGCGATGGGAAAAAATTCGGTTA
AGGCCAGGGGGAAAGAAAAAATATAAATTAAAACATATAGTATGGGCAAGCAGGGAGCTAGAACGATTCG
CAGTTAATCCTGGCCTGTTAGAAACATCAGAAGGCTGTAGACAAATACTGGGACAGCTACAACCATCCCT
TCAGACAGGATCAGAAGAACTTAGATCATTATATAATACAGTAGCAACCCTCTATTGTGTGCATCAAAGG
ATAGAGATAAAAGACACCAAGGAAGCTTTAGACAAGATAGAGGAAGAGCAAAACAAAAGTAAGACCACCG
CACAGCAAGCGGCCGCTGATCTTCAGACCTGGAGGAGGAGATATGAGGGACAATTGGAGAAGTGAATTAT
ATAAATATAAAGTAGTAAAAATTGAACCATTAGGAGTAGCACCCACCAAGGCAAAGAGAAGAGTGGTGCA
GAGAGAAAAAAGAGCAGTGGGAATAGGAGCTTTGTTCCTTGGGTTCTTGGGAGCAGCAGGAAGCACTATG
GGCGCAGCGTCAATGACGCTGACGGTACAGGCCAGACAATTATTGTCTGGTATAGTGCAGCAGCAGAACA
ATTTGCTGAGGGCTATTGAGGCGCAACAGCATCTGTTGCAACTCACAGTCTGGGGCATCAAGCAGCTCCA
GGCAAGAATCCTGGCTGTGGAAAGATACCTAAAGGATCAACAGCTCCTGGGGATTTGGGGTTGCTCTGGA
AAACTCATTTGCACCACTGCTGTGCCTTGGAATGCTAGTTGGAGTAATAAATCTCTGGAACAGATTTGGA
ATCACACGACCTGGATGGAGTGGGACAGAGAAATTAACAATTACACAAGCTTAATACACTCCTTAATTGA
AGAATCGCAAAACCAGCAAGAAAAGAATGAACAAGAATTATTGGAATTAGATAAATGGGCAAGTTTGTGG
AATTGGTTTAACATAACAAATTGGCTGTGGTATATAAAATTATTCATAATGATAGTAGGAGGCTTGGTAG
GTTTAAGAATAGTTTTTGCTGTACTTTCTATAGTGAATAGAGTTAGGCAGGGATATTCACCATTATCGTT
TCAGACCCACCTCCCAACCCCGAGGGGACCCGACAGGCCCGAAGGAATAGAAGAAGAAGGTGGAGAGAGA
GACAGAGACAGATCCATTCGATTAGTGAACGGATCTCGACGGTATCGCTAGCTTTTAAAAGAAAAGGGGG
GATTGGGGGGTACAGTGCAGGGGAAAGAATAGTAGACATAATAGCAACAGACATACAAACTAAAGAATTA
CAAAAACAAATTACAAAAATTCAAAATTTTACTAGTGATTATCGGATCAACTTTGTATAGAAAAGTTGTA
GTTATTAATAGTAATCAATTACGGGGTCATTAGTTCATAGCCCATATATGGAGTTCCGCGTTACATAACT
TACGGTAAATGGCCCGCCTGGCTGACCGCCCAACGACCCCCGCCCATTGACGTCAATAATGACGTATGTT
CCCATAGTAACGCCAATAGGGACTTTCCATTGACGTCAATGGGTGGAGTATTTACGGTAAACTGCCCACT
TGGCAGTACATCAAGTGTATCATATGCCAAGTACGCCCCCTATTGACGTCAATGACGGTAAATGGCCCGC
CTGGCATTATGCCCAGTACATGACCTTATGGGACTTTCCTACTTGGCAGTACATCTACGTATTAGTCATC
GCTATTACCATGGTGATGCGGTTTTGGCAGTACATCAATGGGCGTGGATAGCGGTTTGACTCACGGGGAT
TTCCAAGTCTCCACCCCATTGACGTCAATGGGAGTTTGTTTTGGCACCAAAATCAACGGGACTTTCCAAA
ATGTCGTAACAACTCCGCCCCATTGACGCAAATGGGCGGTAGGCGTGTACGGTGGGAGGTCTATATAAGC
AGAGCTGGTTTAGTGAACCGTCAGATCCAAGTTTGTACAAAAAAGCAGGCTGCCACCATGGTGAGCAAGG
GCGAGGAGCTGTTCACCGGGGTGGTGCCCATCCTGGTCGAGCTGGACGGCGACGTAAACGGCCACAAGTT
CAGCGTGTCCGGCGAGGGCGAGGGCGATGCCACCTACGGCAAGCTGACCCTGAAGTTCATCTGCACCACC
GGCAAGCTGCCCGTGCCCTGGCCCACCCTCGTGACCACCCTGACCTACGGCGTGCAGTGCTTCAGCCGCT
ACCCCGACCACATGAAGCAGCACGACTTCTTCAAGTCCGCCATGCCCGAAGGCTACGTCCAGGAGCGCAC
CATCTTCTTCAAGGACGACGGCAACTACAAGACCCGCGCCGAGGTGAAGTTCGAGGGCGACACCCTGGTG
AACCGCATCGAGCTGAAGGGCATCGACTTCAAGGAGGACGGCAACATCCTGGGGCACAAGCTGGAGTACA
ACTACAACAGCCACAACGTCTATATCATGGCCGACAAGCAGAAGAACGGCATCAAGGTGAACTTCAAGAT
CCGCCACAACATCGAGGACGGCAGCGTGCAGCTCGCCGACCACTACCAGCAGAACACCCCCATCGGCGAC
GGCCCCGTGCTGCTGCCCGACAACCACTACCTGAGCACCCAGTCCGCCCTGAGCAAAGACCCCAACGAGA
AGCGCGATCACATGGTCCTGCTGGAGTTCGTGACCGCCGCCGGGATCACTCTCGGCATGGACGAGCTGTA
CAAG
[1005 nt withheld, positions 3295-4299]
TGAACCCAGCTTTCTTGTACAAAGTGGTGATAATCGAATTCCGATAATCAACCTCTGGATTACAAAATTT
GTGAAAGATTGACTGGTATTCTTAACTATGTTGCTCCTTTTACGCTATGTGGATACGCTGCTTTAATGCC
TTTGTATCATGCTATTGCTTCCCGTATGGCTTTCATTTTCTCCTCCTTGTATAAATCCTGGTTGCTGTCT
CTTTATGAGGAGTTGTGGCCCGTTGTCAGGCAACGTGGCGTGGTGTGCACTGTGTTTGCTGACGCAACCC
CCACTGGTTGGGGCATTGCCACCACCTGTCAGCTCCTTTCCGGGACTTTCGCTTTCCCCCTCCCTATTGC
CACGGCGGAACTCATCGCCGCCTGCCTTGCCCGCTGCTGGACAGGGGCTCGGCTGTTGGGCACTGACAAT
TCCGTGGTGTTGTCGGGGAAGCTGACGTCCTTTCCATGGCTGCTCGCCTGTGTTGCCACCTGGATTCTGC
GCGGGACGTCCTTCTGCTACGTCCCTTCGGCCCTCAATCCAGCGGACCTTCCTTCCCGCGGCCTGCTGCC
GGCTCTGCGGCCTCTTCCGCGTCTTCGCCTTCGCCCTCAGACGAGTCGGATCTCCCTTTGGGCCGCCTCC
CCGCATCGGGAATTCCCGCGGTTCGAATTCTACCGGGTAGGGGAGGCGCTTTTCCCAAGGCAGTCTGGAG
CATGCGCTTTAGCAGCCCCGCTGGGCACTTGGCGCTACACAAGTGGCCTCTGGCCTCGCACACATTCCAC
ATCCACCGGTAGGCGCCAACCGGCTCCGTTCTTTGGTGGCCCCTTCGCGCCACCTTCTACTCCTCCCCTA
GTCAGGAAGTTCCCCCCCGCCCCGCAGCTCGCGTCGTGCAGGACGTGACAAATGGAAGTAGCACGTCTCA
CTAGTCTCGTGCAGATGGACAGCACCGCTGAGCAATGGAAGCGGGTAGGCCTTTGGGGCAGCGGCCAATA
GCAGCTTTGCTCCTTCGCTTTCTGGGCTCAGAGGCTGGGAAGGGGTGGGTCCGGGGGCGGGCTCAGGGGC
GGGCTCAGGGGCGGGGCGGGCGCCCGAAGGTCCTCCGGAGGCCCGGCATTCTGCACGCTTCAAAAGCGCA
CGTCTGCCGCGCTGTTCTCCTCTTCCTCATCTCCGGGCCTTTCGACCTCACGTGGCCACCATGAAAAAGC
CTGAACTCACCGCGACGTCTGTCGAGAAGTTTCTGATCGAAAAGTTCGACAGCGTCTCCGACCTGATGCA
GCTCTCGGAGGGCGAAGAATCTCGTGCTTTCAGCTTCGATGTAGGAGGGCGTGGATATGTCCTGCGGGTA
AATAGCTGCGCCGATGGTTTCTACAAAGATCGTTATGTTTATCGGCACTTTGCATCGGCCGCGCTCCCGA
TTCCGGAAGTGCTTGACATTGGGGAATTTAGCGAGAGCCTGACCTATTGCATCTCCCGCCGTGCACAGGG
TGTCACGTTGCAAGACCTGCCTGAAACCGAACTGCCCGCTGTTCTGCAGCCGGTCGCGGAGGCCATGGAT
GCGATCGCTGCGGCCGATCTTAGCCAGACGAGCGGGTTCGGCCCATTCGGACCGCAAGGAATCGGTCAAT
ACACTACATGGCGTGATTTCATATGCGCGATTGCTGATCCCCATGTGTATCACTGGCAAACTGTGATGGA
CGACACCGTCAGTGCGTCCGTCGCGCAGGCTCTCGATGAGCTGATGCTTTGGGCCGAGGACTGCCCCGAA
GTCCGGCACCTCGTGCACGCGGATTTCGGCTCCAACAATGTCCTGACGGACAATGGCCGCATAACAGCGG
TCATTGACTGGAGCGAGGCGATGTTCGGGGATTCCCAATACGAGGTCGCCAACATCTTCTTCTGGAGGCC
GTGGTTGGCTTGTATGGAGCAGCAGACGCGCTACTTCGAGCGGAGGCATCCGGAGCTTGCAGGATCGCCG
CGGCTCCGGGCGTATATGCTCCGCATTGGTCTTGACCAACTCTATCAGAGCTTGGTTGACGGCAATTTCG
ATGATGCAGCTTGGGCGCAGGGTCGATGCGACGCAATCGTCCGATCCGGAGCCGGGACTGTCGGGCGTAC
ACAAATCGCCCGCAGAAGCGCGGCCGTCTGGACCGATGGCTGTGTAGAAGTACTCGCCGATAGTGGAAAC
CGACGCCCCAGCACTCGTCCGAGGGCAAAGGAATAGGGTACCTTTAAGACCAATGACTTACAAGGCAGCT
GTAGATCTTAGCCACTTTTTAAAAGAAAAGGGGGGACTGGAAGGGCTAATTCACTCCCAACGAAGACAAG
ATCTGCTTTTTGCTTGTACTGGGTCTCTCTGGTTAGACCAGATCTGAGCCTGGGAGCTCTCTGGCTAACT
AGGGAACCCACTGCTTAAGCCTCAATAAAGCTTGCCTTGAGTGCTTCAAGTAGTGTGTGCCCGTCTGTTG
TGTGACTCTGGTAACTAGAGATCCCTCAGACCCTTTTAGTCAGTGTGGAAAATCTCTAGCAGTAGTAGTT
CATGTCATCTTATTATTCAGTATTTATAACTTGCAAAGAAATGAATATCAGAGAGTGAGAGGAACTTGTT
TATTGCAGCTTATAATGGTTACAAATAAAGCAATAGCATCACAAATTTCACAAATAAAGCATTTTTTTCA
CTGCATTCTAGTTGTGGTTTGTCCAAACTCATCAATGTATCTTATCATGTCTGGCTCTAGCTATCCCGCC
CCTAACTCCGCCCATCCCGCCCCTAACTCCGCCCAGTTCCGCCCATTCTCCGCCCCATGGCTGACTAATT
TTTTTTATTTATGCAGAGGCCGAGGCCGCCTCGGCCTCTGAGCTATTCCAGAAGTAGTGAGGAGGCTTTT
TTGGAGGCCTAGGGACGTACCCAATTCGCCCTATAGTGAGTCGTATTACGCGCGCTCACTGGCCGTCGTT
TTACAACGTCGTGACTGGGAAAACCCTGGCGTTACCCAACTTAATCGCCTTGCAGCACATCCCCCTTTCG
CCAGCTGGCGTAATAGCGAAGAGGCCCGCACCGATCGCCCTTCCCAACAGTTGCGCAGCCTGAATGGCGA
ATGGG
[124 nt withheld, positions 7385-7508]
C
[91 nt withheld, positions 7510-7600]
A
[49 nt withheld, positions 7602-7650]
CCTTTGACGTTGGAGTCCACGTTCTTT
[37 nt withheld, positions 7678-7714]
ACCCTATCTCGGTCTATTCTTTTGATTTATAAGGGATTTTGCCGATTTCGGCCTATTGGTTAAAAAATGA
GCTGATTTAACAAAAATTTAACGCGAATTTTAACAAAATATTAACGCTTACAATTTAGGTGGCACTTTTC
GGGGAAATGTGCGCGGAACCCCTATTTGTTTATTTTTCTAAATACATTCAAATATGTATCCGCTCATGAG
ACAATAACCCTGATAAATGCTTCAATAATATTGAAAAAGGAAGAGTATGAGTATTCAACATTTCCGTGTC
GCCCTTATTCCCTTTTTTGCGGCATTTTGCCTTCCTGTTTTTGCTCACCCAGAAACGCTGGTGAAAGTAA
AAGATGCTGAAGATCAGTTGGGTGCACGAGTGGGTTACATCGAACTGGATCTCAACAGCGGTAAGATCCT
TGAGAGTTTTCGCCCCGAAGAACGTTTTCCAATGATGAGCACTTTTAAAGTTCTGCTATGTGGCGCGGTA
TTATCCCGTATTGACGCCGGGCAAGAGCAACTCGGTCGCCGCATACACTATTCTCAGAATGACTTGGTTG
AGTACTCACCAGTCACAGAAAAGCATCTTACGGATGGCATGACAGTAAGAGAATTATGCAGTGCTGCCAT
AACCATGAGTGATAACACTGCGGCCAACTTACTTCTGACAACGATCGGAGGACCGAAGGAGCTAACCGCT
TTTTTGCACAACATGGGGGATCATGTAACTCGCCTTGATCGTTGGGAACCGGAGCTGAATGAAGCCATAC
CAAACGACGAGCGTGACACCACGATGCCTGTAGCAATGGCAACAACGTTGCGCAAACTATTAACTGGCGA
ACTACTTACTCTAGCTTCCCGGCAACAATTAATAGACTGGATGGAGGCGGATAAAGTTGCAGGACCACTT
CTGCGCTCGGCCCTTCCGGCTGGCTGGTTTATTGCTGATAAATCTGGAGCCGGTGAGCGTGGGTCTCGCG
GTATCATTGCAGCACTGGGGCCAGATGGTAAGCCCTCCCGTATCGTAGTTATCTACACGACGGGGAGTCA
GGCAACTATGGATGAACGAAATAGACAGATCGCTGAGATAGGTGCCTCACTGATTAAGCATTGGTAACTG
TCAGACCAAGTTTACTCATATATACTTTAGATTGATTTAAAACTTCATTTTTAATTTAAAAGGATCTAGG
TGAAGATCCTTTTTGATAATCTCATGACCAAAATCCCTTAACGTGAGTTTTCGTTCCACTGAGCGTCAGA
CCCCGTAGAAAAGATCAAAGGATCTTCTTGAGATCCTTTTTTTCTGCGCGTAATCTGCTGCTTGCAAACA
AAAAAACCACCGCTACCAGCGGTGGTTTGTTTGCCGGATCAAGAGCTACCAACTCTTTTTCCGAAGGTAA
CTGGCTTCAGCAGAGCGCAGATACCAAATACTGTTCTTCTAGTGTAGCCGTAGTTAGGCCACCACTTCAA
GAACTCTGTAGCACCGCCTACATACCTCGCTCTGCTAATCCTGTTACCAGTGGCTGCTGCCAGTGGCGAT
AAGTCGTGTCTTACCGGGTTGGACTCAAGACGATAGTTACCGGATAAGGCGCAGCGGTCGGGCTGAACGG
GGGGTTCGTGCACACAGCCCAGCTTGGAGCGAACGACCTACACCGAACTGAGATACCTACAGCGTGAGCT
ATGAGAAAGCGCCACGCTTCCCGAAGAGAGAAAGGCGGACAGGTATCCGGTAAGCGGCAGGGTCGGAACA
GGAGAGCGCACGAGGGAGCTTCCAGGGGGAAACGCCTGGTATCTTTATAGTCCTGTCGGGTTTCGCCACC
TCTGACTTGAGCGTCGATTTTTGTGATGCTCGTCAGGGGGGCGGAGCCTATGGAAAAACGCCAGCAACGC
GGCCTTTTTACGGTTCCTGGCCTTTTGCTGGCCTTTTGCTCACATGTTCTTTCCTGCGTTATCCCCTGAT
TCTGTGGATAACCGTATTACCGCCTTTGAGTGAGCTGATACCGCTCGCCGCAGCCGAACGACCGAGCGCA
GCGAGTCAGTGAGCGAGGAAGCGGAAGAGCGCCCAATACGCAAACCGCCTCTCCCCGCGCGTTGGCCGAT
TCATTAATGCAGCTGGCACGACAGGTTTCCCGACTGGAAAGCGGGCAGTGAGCGCAACGCAATTAATGTG
AGTTAGCTCACTCATTAGGCACCCCAGGCTTTACACTTTATGCTTCCGGCTCGTATGTTGTGTGGAATTG
TGAGCGGATAACAATTTCACACAGGAAACAGCTATGACCATGATTACGCCAAGCGCGCAATTAACCCTCA
CTAAAGGGAACAAAAGCTGGAGCTGCAAGCTT
Features (pLannotate 1.2.2; 32 found; start..end, strand, type, name):
      3..229     +  promoter       RSV promoter: Rous sarcoma virus enhancer/promoter
    230..410     +  LTR            5' LTR (truncated): truncated 5' long terminal repeat (LTR) from HIV-1
    457..582     +  misc_feature   HIV-1 Ψ: packaging signal of human immunodeficiency virus type 1
    566..929     +  CDS            HIV-1 gag (fragment): gag protein from human immunodeficiency virus 1; gag
   1075..1308    +  misc_feature   RRE: The Rev response element (RRE) of HIV-1 allows for Rev-dependent mRNA export from the nucleus to the cytoplasm.
   1685..1785    +  CDS            Rev (fragment): human immunodeficiency virus 1 (HIV-1) Rev protein; rev; enhances nuclear export of unspliced and incompletely spliced viral mRNAs
   1803..1920    +  misc_feature   cPPT/CTS: central polypurine tract and central termination sequence of HIV-1
   1938..1958    +  protein_bind   attB4: mutant version of attB; core recombination site for the Gateway® BP reaction BP Clonase™
   2019..2322    +  enhancer       CMV enhancer: human cytomegalovirus immediate early enhancer
   2323..2526    +  promoter       CMV promoter: human cytomegalovirus (CMV) immediate early promoter
   2548..2568    +  protein_bind   attB1: mutant version of attB; core recombination site for the Gateway® BP reaction BP Clonase™
   2578..3294    +  CDS            EGFP: EGFP is a basic (constitutively fluorescent) green fluorescent protein published in 1996, derived from Aequorea victoria. It is reported to be a rapidly-maturing weak dimer with moderate acid sensitivity.
   3295..4299    +  CDS            POLB (sequence withheld): DPOLB_HUMAN - Experimental evidence at protein level: Swiss-Prot protein existence level 1. Repair polymerase that plays a key role in base-excision repair. Has 5'-deoxyribose-5-phosphate lyase (dRP lyase) activity that removes the 5' sugar phosphate and also acts as a DNA polymerase that adds one nucleotide to the 3' end of the arising single-nucleotide gap. Conducts 'gap-filling' DNA synthesis in a stepwise distributive fashion rather than in a processive fashion as for other DNA polymerases. From Homo sapiens (Human).
   4303..4327    -  protein_bind   attB2: mutant version of attB; recombination site for the Gateway® BP reaction BP Clonase™
   4345..4933    +  misc_feature   WPRE: woodchuck hepatitis virus posttranscriptional regulatory element
   4964..5463    +  promoter       PGK promoter: mouse phosphoglycerate kinase 1 promoter
   5480..6502    +  CDS            hph: KHYB_ECOLX - Experimental evidence at protein level: Swiss-Prot protein existence level 1. The aminoglycoside phosphotransferases achieve inactivation of their antibiotic substrates by phosphorylation. Only phosphorylates hygromycin and closely related compounds such as demethyl analogs and destomycin. From Escherichia coli.
   6498..6575    +  CDS            nef (fragment): NEF_HV1Z2 - Experimental evidence at protein level: Swiss-Prot protein existence level 1. Extracellular Nef protein targets CD4(+) T-lymphocytes for apoptosis by interacting with CXCR4 surface receptors. From Human immunodeficiency virus type 1 group M subtype D (isolate Z2/CDC-Z34) (HIV-1).
   6577..6810    +  LTR            3' LTR (ΔU3): self-inactivating 3' long terminal repeat (LTR) from HIV-1
   6882..7003    +  polyA_signal   SV40 poly(A) signal: SV40 polyadenylation signal
   7043..7178    +  rep_origin     SV40 ori: SV40 origin of replication
   7199..7217    -  promoter       T7 promoter: promoter for bacteriophage T7 RNA polymerase
   7225..7380    +  CDS            lacZα (fragment): LacZα fragment of β-galactosidase; lacZ fragment
   7385..7813    +  rep_origin     f1 ori (sequence partly withheld): f1 bacteriophage origin of replication; arrow indicates direction of (+) strand synthesis
   7866..7970    +  promoter       AmpR promoter: bla
   7971..8831    +  CDS            AmpR: β-lactamase; bla; confers resistance to ampicillin, carbenicillin, and related antibiotics
   9002..9590    +  rep_origin     ori: high-copy-number ColE1/pMB1/pBR322/pUC origin of replication
   9773..9865    +  CDS            lacI (fragment): lac repressor; lacI; The lac repressor binds to the lac operator to inhibit transcription in E. coli. This inhibition can be relieved by adding lactose or isopropyl-β-D-thiogalactopyranoside (IPTG).
   9878..9899    +  protein_bind   CAP binding site: CAP binding activates transcription in the presence of cAMP. E. coli catabolite activator protein
   9914..9944    +  promoter       lac promoter: promoter for the E. coli lac operon
   9952..9968    +  protein_bind   lac operator: The lac repressor binds to the lac operator to inhibit transcription in E. coli. This inhibition can be relieved by adding lactose or isopropyl-β-D-thiogalactopyranoside (IPTG). lac repressor encoded by lacI
  10013..10031   +  promoter       T3 promoter: promoter for bacteriophage T3 RNA polymerase
