[The description below was written by a language model from this plasmid's Addgene catalogue record and pLannotate feature annotations shown in this document.]
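Description:
pLV-CMV-EGFP-PolB-PAMmut-Hygro is a 10,056 bp lentiviral transfer plasmid for stable expression of a fluorescently tagged human DNA polymerase β (POLB) in mammalian cells. It has a third-generation style layout: an RSV promoter drives a truncated HIV-1 5' LTR, followed by the Ψ packaging signal with a gag fragment, the Rev response element for Rev-dependent export of the genomic RNA, and the cPPT/CTS. The 3' LTR carries the ΔU3 deletion, making the integrated provirus self-inactivating, and is followed by an SV40 poly(A) signal. In bacteria the plasmid replicates from a high-copy ColE1/pUC-type origin and is selected with ampicillin. The backbone also carries f1 and SV40 origins and leftover lac, T7 and T3 elements.

The payload is a CMV enhancer/promoter driving EGFP joined directly to the N-terminus of the 1,005 bp POLB coding sequence. Flanking attB4, attB1 and attB2 sites suggest that the promoter and fusion ORF were assembled by Gateway recombination, although the record lists the cloning method as unknown. A WPRE downstream of the ORF enhances transcript expression. A separate mouse PGK promoter drives the hygromycin phosphotransferase gene (hph), allowing hygromycin selection of transduced cells.

The POLB sequence carries a mutation in the PAM site used by the guide RNA POLBKOg1, which should make the transgene resistant to Cas9 cutting directed by that guide. The record does not give the exact nucleotide change. This design fits re-expression of tagged POLB in cells whose endogenous gene has been knocked out. The associated publication studies the assembly and disassembly dynamics of base excision and single-strand break repair complexes.
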