Addgene plasmid #176086: pLV-CMV-EGFP-PolB-PAMmut-Hygro
Purpose: EGFP fused to the N-terminus of a POLB containing a mutation in the PAM site used by POLBKOg1 & a hygromycin resistance cassette
Depositing lab: Robert Sobol. Depositing organization: University of South Alabama, Mitchell Cancer Institute. Publication: Temporal dynamics of base excision/single-strand break repair protein complex assembly/disassembly are modulated by the PARP/NAD(+)/SIRT6 axis. Koczor CA, Saville KM, Andrews JF, Clark J, Fang Q, Li J, Al-Rahahleh RQ, Ibrahim M, McClellan S, Makarov MV, Migaud ME, Sobol RW. Cell Rep. 2021 Nov 2;37(5):109917. doi: 10.1016/j.celrep.2021.109917. PubMed 34731617.
Backbone
  Vector backbone: Lentivirus
  Total vector size (bp): 10056
  Vector type: Mammalian Expression, Lentiviral
  Selectable markers: Hygromycin
Growth in bacteria
  Bacterial resistance: Ampicillin, 100 μg/mL
  Growth temperature: 37°C
  Growth strain: NEB Stable
  Copy number: Unknown
Gene/Insert
  Gene/Insert name: PolB
  Species: H. sapiens (human)
  Insert size (bp): 1005
  Mutation: Mutation in the PAM site used by PolBKOg1
  Entrez Gene: POLB
  Promoter: CMV
  Tag / fusion protein: EGFP (N terminal on insert)
  Cloning method: Unknown
  Sequencing primers: 5′ N/A
Terms and licenses: Academic/Nonprofit Terms; Industry Terms: Not Available to Industry
How to cite: pLV-CMV-EGFP-PolB-PAMmut-Hygro was a gift from Robert Sobol (Addgene plasmid # 176086 ; http://n2t.net/addgene:176086 ; RRID:Addgene_176086)
